Addgene plasmid #26856: ninaE-stops myc
Depositing lab: Craig Montell. Depositing organization: Johns Hopkins University and School of Medicine. Publication: The SOCS box protein STOPS is required for phototransduction through its effects on phospholipase C. Wang T, Wang X, Xie Q, Montell C. Neuron. 2008 Jan 10. 57(1):56-68. 10.1016/j.neuron.2007.11.020 PubMed 18184564.
Backbone
  Vector backbone: pCNX
  Vector type: Insect Expression
Growth in bacteria
  Bacterial resistance: Ampicillin, 100 μg/mL
  Growth temperature: 37°C
  Growth strain: DH5alpha
  Copy number: High Copy
Gene/Insert
  Gene/Insert name: Slow Termination of Phototransduction (alt names: STOPS; CG31006)
  Species: D. melanogaster (fly)
  GenBank ID: CG31006
  Entrez Gene: stops (a.k.a. CG15557, CG15558, CG15559, CG31006, Dmel\CG31006, su(rdgB)69)
  Tag / fusion protein: myc (C terminal on insert)
  Cloning method: Restriction Enzyme; 5′ cloning site NotI (unknown if destroyed); 3′ cloning site XbaI (unknown if destroyed)
  Sequencing primers: 5′ n/a
Terms and licenses: Academic/Nonprofit Terms; Industry Terms: Not Available to Industry
Depositor comments: To express the stops cDNA under the control of the ninaE promoter, the cDNA (EST clone GH07253, DGRC) was subcloned between the NotI and XbaI sites of pCNX. To express Myc-tagged wild-type STOPS in flies, the sequence encoding a Myc tag was fused to the 3' end of the wild-type stops cDNA. The wild-type stops cDNAs was subsequently subcloned between the NotI and XbaI sites of pCNX. The pCNX vector was constructed as follows. First, the pNX vector (provided by Dr. J. O'Tousa, University of Notre Dame, Notre Dame, IN) was digested with KpnI and NotI, which liberated a 3 kb ninaE promoter sequence, and this fragment was subsequently introduced between the same sites of pCaspeR4. Second, to provide the signals for polyadenylation and 3' end cleavage of RNAs, a simian virus 40 3' region (0.5 kb) was excised from pCaspeR–heat shock protein 70 promoter (hs) and introduced between the XbaI and XhoI sites of the vector
How to cite: ninaE-stops myc was a gift from Craig Montell (Addgene plasmid # 26856 ; http://n2t.net/addgene:26856 ; RRID:Addgene_26856)
