[The description below was written by a language model from this plasmid's Addgene catalogue record.]
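Description:
ninaE-stops myc is a Drosophila expression construct built on pCNX, a derivative of the P-element transformation vector pCaspeR4. According to the depositor's notes, pCNX was made by moving a roughly 3 kb ninaE promoter fragment from pNX into the KpnI and NotI sites of pCaspeR4, then adding an approximately 0.5 kb SV40 3' region between XbaI and XhoI to supply polyadenylation and 3' end cleavage signals. The plasmid is propagated in E. coli as a high-copy plasmid under ampicillin selection. No feature table is provided, so the origin of replication and any fly transformation marker carried by the backbone are not stated in the record.

The insert is the wild-type cDNA of the D. melanogaster gene stops (Slow Termination of Phototransduction, CG31006), derived from an EST clone, with sequence encoding a Myc epitope fused to its 3' end so that the protein carries a C-terminal Myc tag. It sits between the NotI and XbaI sites, placing it downstream of the ninaE promoter and upstream of the SV40 3' region. ninaE encodes the major fly rhodopsin, so its promoter is generally used to direct transgene expression to photoreceptor cells of the compound eye. STOPS is a SOCS box protein that the associated study links to phototransduction through its effects on phospholipase C. The construct is intended for expressing tagged wild-type STOPS in flies, where the Myc epitope allows detection of the protein with anti-Myc antibodies, for example in localization or expression studies in photoreceptors.
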