>Addgene plasmid #26856 | ninaE-stops myc | addgene partial sequence | sequence record 33100 | 26856 with pCaspeR4-3 (GGAATTCGATATCAAG)
TAAGCAGGTCCTCCTCGGAGATCAGCTTCTGCTCGGATCCACTAGATCTGGGCTCGCCGGGCAAGGAAAT
TGGCGGAAAATCGGGATCGAAATCGGGTGGACAGGCCGCCACGTAGGCCTCTACCGCAGCCTTTTTGGCC
TCCTCCGTATACGCTCCATCGCCGGTGGCCATGAAAGCCGCCAATGCGGCCTTTTCCGGATCCGTGACAG
CCTGCAGGAGCTGCGCTTGATTCTCACTCTCGTCCTCGCTCTCCCCTGCACTGCTGATTGTATCCAGCCG
TCCCATCTCGCTTCCCATCTTGCATTTGGCCGAGGACTTTCCCCTCTGCTGATCCTTGTCCTCCGTGTCC
TGTGCCTCAGGTCCTTCAAGCTCCTCGGTGAGATCGATGTAGCGTTGCAGGCGCTTTGGCAACCTCAACG
TGTCGATGCCGCTTGGCAGTTGATTGTGCATCCGCATGACGTCGCGGATACAGCAGCGGCATAAATGACG
TAGACTGGGCACTCCGTAGACCTGCTCTTTGCCGATAATCTTGTCCATTAAAAGGCGGCCATAGCGATCG
AAGAACATTTCCCTTCGGGCAGCGTATAAAAGGGGCTTGAAGGGCATCTCAATCATGACCACATTGCGCA
GCAGAATCTTGAGGCACATGACCAGTTCGAAGCTGTAATTGCGGCCATCCTCGATGAGTTTGTCGAGCAG
CGCTATAATTACGGAGGCGCCTCCGTCTGGCGGCTGCGGTGCGGCGCCGTATCTCAGCAGTATGAGCAGC
AGTTCGGGAGCGTTCGCCTGTAGGGCAATGCGAAGGGGCGAGGACTTGCCGCATGACTCAATGGGGACAT
CAATGAATCTGAGCTGTCGCTCCTGCTCGAAGCGCGGAATCCAGA
