>Addgene plasmid #26856 | ninaE-stops myc | addgene partial sequence | sequence record 33101 | 26856 with pCaspeR4-5 (TTGTTAGTGAATTTGC)
TGGCGGGAAATAGTGACGCAGCCAGTAACCAAAACACAGCGGGCCGCGGCCAGTCACCAGCGGAACCGGC
GAACCCAGCGCCGCCATCTGGTCATGGACTACATCTTCGAGTGCTTCTTCGACGACACCTTCGAGCAGAT
CTCCCGCAACGGACTGCAGGACCGCCAGTCGCGGCGAGATGTCCTCGACCACCTGAGCTCCATCATCAAG
GGCTGCAGCGGCGGCCAGAACTCGCAGACGGATGAGGTGGCCGCCATCGCGGTGACGGCGGCCATGAGGT
ACCACCGAATGGCCAAGGAGCAGAACGGCCAGGTCTGCCTCATGGGCAAGTATCACAACATCCTGTACAT
CGGACTGCGCACCTGCTGGGATTGGGGAGTCCGGGACTCGGAGGTGGTCGTCAAGCTGCTGGTGGCCATT
TACGAGTGCGAGAAGACATATGAGCGCATTTTCCTGGGCGCCCTGTTTGGACCACATGCTCCGCACTTCA
TCGCCGGCTGGCGCAGTGACTTTCAGGATCAGCACGAGAATGTCCGGGCTATGGTTTACTTTCTGAAGCA
CGCCACACGCGAACAGCTCACATTGCCCGTCTGGATTCCGCGCTTCGAGCAGGAGCGACAGCTCAGATTC
ATTGATGTCCCCATTGAGTCATGCGGCAAGTCCTCGCCCCTTCGCATTGCCCTACAGGCGAACGCTCCCG
AACTGCTGCTCATACTGCTGAGATACGGCGCCGCACCGCAGCCGC
